Addgene plasmid #147979: pAc5.1B-EGFP-DmCaf40-R249H_X
Purpose: Insect Expression of DmCaf40-R249H
Depositing lab: Elisa Izaurralde. Depositing organization: Max Planck Institute for Developmental Biology. Publication: A DDX6-CNOT1 complex and W-binding pockets in CNOT9 reveal direct links between miRNA target recognition and silencing. Chen Y, Boland A, Kuzuoglu-Ozturk D, Bawankar P, Loh B, Chang CT, Weichenrieder O, Izaurralde E. Mol Cell. 2014 Jun 5;54(5):737-50. doi: 10.1016/j.molcel.2014.03.034. Epub 2014 Apr 24. PubMed 24768540.
Backbone
  Vector backbone: Unknown
  Vector type: Insect Expression
Growth in bacteria
  Bacterial resistance: Ampicillin, 100 μg/mL
  Growth temperature: 37°C
  Growth strain: DH5alpha
  Copy number: Low Copy
Gene/Insert
  Gene/Insert name: DmCaf40-R249H
  Species: D. melanogaster (fly)
  Entrez Gene: Rcd-1 (a.k.a. Dmel_CG14213, CAF40, CG14213, Caf40, Dmel\CG14213, Drcd-1)
  Cloning method: Unknown
Terms and licenses: Academic/Nonprofit Terms; Industry Terms: Not Available to Industry
Depositor comments: ORF extracted from NCBI:NM_167675.1 Plasmids from this collection were made available to the research community and donated after the lab closed. Please note that the sequence provided by the depositing laboratory may be theoretical/predicted or based on Sanger sequencing results. There may be discrepancies between sequencing results obtained by Addgene and the depositor sequence. If an Addgene verified sequence is not available, please contact before placing your order to request that our lab fully sequence the plasmid.
How to cite: pAc5.1B-EGFP-DmCaf40-R249H_X was a gift from Elisa Izaurralde (Addgene plasmid # 147979 ; http://n2t.net/addgene:147979 ; RRID:Addgene_147979)
