[The description below was written by a language model from this plasmid's Addgene catalogue record and pLannotate feature annotations shown in this document.]
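Description:
pAc5.1B-EGFP-DmCaf40-R249H_X is a 6,972 nt insect expression plasmid for producing a GFP-tagged point mutant of Drosophila melanogaster Caf40 (gene Rcd-1, CG14213), the fly orthologue of the CCR4-NOT deadenylase complex subunit CNOT9. The catalogue lists the backbone as unknown, but the name and the annotated parts point to a pAc5.1-type vector. In bacteria it is maintained through a ColE1/pUC-type origin and selected with ampicillin via the β-lactamase gene and its bla promoter. The origin is annotated as high-copy, whereas the repository entry describes the plasmid as low copy. No marker for selection in insect cells is annotated. Short fragments of a tetracycline resistance gene and of SV40 large T antigen are also detected and appear to be backbone remnants.

The expression cassette is driven by the strong constitutive Drosophila actin 5C (Ac5) promoter, followed by EGFP and then the Caf40 open reading frame. The annotation tool labels this ORF as a CNOT9 fragment because of its homology to the human protein, and the depositor states that it was taken from an NCBI fly transcript reference. The insert carries the R249H substitution. A V5 epitope tag sequence lies downstream of the insert, but the record does not say whether it is in frame or cut off by a stop codon. An SV40 polyadenylation signal follows the cassette, although it is annotated on the reverse strand.

The stated purpose is insect-cell expression of DmCaf40-R249H. The associated publication concerns a DDX6-CNOT1 complex and tryptophan-binding pockets in CNOT9 that link miRNA target recognition to silencing. The record does not state the specific effect of the mutation, and it notes that the depositor sequence may be theoretical.
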