Features (pLannotate 1.2.2; 10 found; start..end, strand, type, name):
     56..2568    +  promoter       Ac5 promoter: Drosophila melanogaster actin 5C promoter
   2588..3304    +  CDS            EGFP: EGFP is a basic (constitutively fluorescent) green fluorescent protein published in 1996, derived from Aequorea victoria. It is reported to be a rapidly-maturing weak dimer with moderate acid sensitivity.
   3392..4222    +  CDS            CNOT9 (fragment): CNOT9_HUMAN - Also known as RCD1, RQCD1. Experimental evidence at protein level: Swiss-Prot protein existence level 1. Component of the CCR4-NOT complex which is one of the major cellular mRNA deadenylases and is linked to various cellular processes including bulk mRNA degradation, miRNA-mediated repression, translational repression during translational initiation and general transcription regulation. Additional complex functions may be a consequence of its influence on mRNA expression. Involved in down- regulation of MYB- and JUN-dependent transcription. May play a role in cell differentiatio
   4257..4298    +  CDS            V5 tag: epitope tag from simian virus 5
   4398..4532    -  polyA_signal   SV40 poly(A) signal: SV40 polyadenylation signal
   4555..4639    -  CDS            large T antigen (fragment): large T antigen from SV40 (simian virus 40)
   4640..5110    +  CDS            TcR (fragment): tetracycline efflux protein; tet; confers resistance to tetracycline
   5154..5742    -  rep_origin     ori: high-copy-number ColE1/pMB1/pBR322/pUC origin of replication
   5913..6773    -  CDS            AmpR: β-lactamase; bla; confers resistance to ampicillin, carbenicillin, and related antibiotics
   6774..6878    -  promoter       AmpR promoter: bla
>Addgene plasmid #147979 | pAc5.1B-EGFP-DmCaf40-R249H_X | depositor full sequence | sequence record 290426 | Full Sequence
CTTCAAGGAATTAATTCTATATTCTAAAAACACAAATGATACTTCTAAAAAAAATCATGAATGGCATCAA
CTCTGAATCAAATCTTTGCAGATGCACCTACTTCTCATTTCCACTGTCACATCATTTTTCCAGATCTCGC
TGCCTGTTATGTGGCCCACAAACCAAGACACGTTTTATGGCCATTAAAGCTGGCTGATCGTCGCCAAACA
CCAAATACATATCAATATGTACATTCGAGAAAGAAGCGATCAAAGAAGCGTCTTCGGGCGAGTAGGAGAA
TGCGGAGGAGAAGGAGAACGAGCTGATCTAGTATCTCTCCACAATCCAATGCCAACTGACCAACTGGCCA
TATTCGGAGCAATTTGAAGCCAATTTCCATCGCCTGGCGATCGCTCCATTCTTGGCTATATGTTTTTCAC
CGTTCCCGGGGCCATTTTCAAAGACTCGTCGGTAAGATAAGATTGTGTCACTCGCTGTCTCTCTTCATTT
GTCGAAGAATGCTGAGGAATTTCGCGATGACGTCGGCGAGTATTTTGAAGAATGAGAATAATTTGTATTT
ATACGAAAATCAGTTAGTGGAATTTTCTACAAAAACATGTTATCTATAGATAATTTTGTTGCAAAATATG
TTGACTATGACAAAGATTGTATGTATATACCTTTAATGTATTCTCATTTTCTTATGTATTTATAATGGCA
ATGATGATACTGATGATATTTTAAGATGATGCCAGACCACAGGCTGATTTCTGCGTCTTTTGCCGAACGC
AGTGCATGTGCGGTTGTTGTTTTTTGGAATAGTTTCAATTTTCGGACTGTCCGCTTTGATTTCAGTTTCT
TGGCTTATTCAAAAAGCAAAGTAAAGCCAAAAAAGCGAGATGGCAATACCAAATGCGGCAAAACGGTAGT
GGAAGGAAAGGGGTGCGGGGCAGCGGAAGGAAGGGTGGGGCGGGGCGTGGCGGGGTCTGTGGCTGGGCGC
GACGTCACCGACGTTGGAGCCACTCCTTTGACCATGTGTGCGTGTGTGTATTATTCGTGTCTCGCCACTC
GCCGGTTGTTTTTTTCTTTTTATCTCGCTCTCTCTAGCGCCATCTCGTACGCATGCTCAACGCACCGCAT
GTTGCCGTGTCCTTTATGCGTCATTTTGGCTCGAAATAGGCAATTATTTAAACAAAGATTAGTCAACGAA
AACGCTAAAATAAATAAGTCTACAATATGGTTACTTATTGCCATGTGTGTGCAGCCAACGATAGCAACAA
AAGCAACAACACAGTGGCTTTCCCTCTTTCACTTTTTGTTTGCAAGCGCGTGCGAGCAAGACGGCACGAC
CGGCAAACGCAATTACGCTGACAAAGAGCAGACGAAGTTTTGGCCGAAAAACATCAAGGCGCCTGATACG
AATGCATTTGCAATAACAATTGCGATATTTAATATTGTTTATGAAGCTGTTTGACTTCAAAACACACAAA
AAAAAAAATAAAACAAATTATTTGAAAGAGAATTAGGAATCGGACAGCTTATCGTTACGGGCTAACAGCA
CACCGAGACGAAATAGCTTACCTGACGTCACAGCCTCTGGAAGAACTGCCGCCAAGCAGAGAGAGAGAGA
AAAAGAGGGAGAGCAGCTTAGACCGCATGTGCTTGTGTGTGAGGCGTCTCTCTCTTCGTCTCCTGTTTGC
GCAAACGCATAGACTGCACTGAGAAAATCGATTACCTATTTTTTATGAATGAATATTTGCACTATTACTA
TTCAAAACTATTAAGATAGCAATCACATTCAATAGCCAAATACTATACCACCTGAGCGATGCAACGAAAT
GATCAATTTGAGCAAAAATGCTGCATATTTAGGACGGCATCATTATAGAAATGCTTCTTGCTGTGTACTT
TTCTCTCGTCTGGCAGCTGTTTCGCCGTTATTGTTAAAACCGGCTTAAGTTAGGTGTGTTTTCTACGACT
AGTGATGCCCCTACTAGAAGATGTGTGTTGCACAAATGTCCCTGAATAACCAATTTGAAGTGCAGATAGC
AGTAAACGTAAGCTAATATGAATATTATTTAACTGTAATGTTTTAATATCGCTGGACATTACTAATAAAC
CCACTATAAACACATGTACATATGTATGTTTTGGCATACAATGAGTAGTTGGGGAAAAAATGTGTAAAAG
CACCGTGACCATCACAGCATAAAGATAACCAGCTGAAGTATCGAATATGAGTAACCCCCAAATTGAATCA
CATGCCGCAACTGATAGGACCCATGGAAGTACACTCTTCATGGCGATATACAAGACACACACAAGCACGA
ACACCCAGTTGCGGAGGAAATTCTCCGTAAATGAAAACCCAATCGGCGAACAATTCATACCCATATATGG
TAAAAGTTTTGAACGCGACTTGAGAGCGGAGAGCATTGCGGCTGATAAGGTTTTAGCGCTAAGCGGGCTT
TATAAAACGGGCTGCGGGACCAGTTTTCATATCACTACCGTTTGAGTTCTTGTGCTGTGTGGATACTCCT
CCCGACACAAAGCCGCTCCATCAGCCAGCAGTCGTCTAATCCAGAGACCCCGGATCGGGGTACCAACATG
GTGAGCAAGGGCGAGGAGCTGTTCACCGGGGTGGTGCCCATCCTGGTCGAGCTGGACGGCGACGTAAACG
GCCACAAGTTCAGCGTGTCCGGCGAGGGCGAGGGCGATGCCACCTACGGCAAGCTGACCCTGAAGTTCAT
CTGCACCACCGGCAAGCTGCCCGTGCCCTGGCCCACCCTCGTGACCACCCTGACCTACGGCGTGCAGTGC
TTCAGCCGCTACCCCGACCACATGAAGCAGCACGACTTCTTCAAGTCCGCCATGCCCGAAGGCTACGTCC
AGGAGCGCACCATCTTCTTCAAGGACGACGGCAACTACAAGACCCGCGCCGAGGTGAAGTTCGAGGGCGA
CACCCTGGTGAACCGCATCGAGCTGAAGGGCATCGACTTCAAGGAGGACGGCAACATCCTGGGGCACAAG
CTGGAGTACAACTACAACAGCCACAACGTCTATATCATGGCCGACAAGCAGAAGAACGGCATCAAGGTGA
ACTTCAAGATCCGCCACAACATCGAGGACGGCAGCGTGCAGCTCGCCGACCACTACCAGCAGAACACCCC
CATCGGCGACGGCCCCGTGCTGCTGCCCGACAACCACTACCTGAGCACCCAGTCCGCCCTGAGCAAAGAC
CCCAACGAGAAGCGCGATCACATGGTCCTGCTGGAGTTCGTGACCGCCGCCGGGATCACTCTCGGCATGG
ACGAGCTGTACAAGCCAAGCTTAATTAAGATGAGTGCTCAACCGAGTCCGCATATGAATCCTCAGCAGCA
GCAGCAGCAGCAACAGCAGCAGCAGCAGACCGAGCAGGAGAAGGTGTACCAGTGGATCAATGAGCTGGCC
CATCCGGACACGCGTGAAACCGCTCTGCTCGAGCTAAGCAAGAAGCGTGAGACGGACCTGGCCCCCATGC
TGTGGAACAGCTTCGGGACCGCCTGCGCCCTGTTGCAGGAGATTGTTAACATCTACCCATCGATAACGCC
GCCCACTTTGACGGCCCACCAGTCGAACCGCGTGTGCAACGCCCTGGCGCTGCTGCAGTGCGTCGCCTCG
CACCCGGAGACTCGCACGGCCTTCCTGCAGGCCCAGATACCGCTGTACTTGTACCCTTTCTTGTCGACCA
CGTCCAAGACCAGGCCCTTCGAGTACTTGCGCCTGACCAGTTTGGGCGTGATTGGTGCTCTGGTCAAGAC
CGACGAACAGGAGGTGATCACCTTTCTGCTGACCACCGAGATCGTGCCCCTTTGTCTGAGCATCATGGAC
AGCGGATCGGAGCTGAGCAAGACTGTGGCCACTTTCATCATCCAGAAGATCCTGCTCGATGAGTCGGGTC
TGTCGTACATCTGCCAGACCTACGAACGCTTTTCGCACGTGGCCATCACCCTGGGCAAAATGGTCATCCA
GCTGGCGAAGGATCCATGCGCCCGGCTGTTGAAGCATGTGGTGCGCTGCTATCTGCGTCTTTCGGACAAT
ACACACGCTCGCAAGGCCCTGGGACAGTGTCTGCCCGATCAGCTGCGTGACGGCACCTTTGCGCTGTGCC
TGCAAGAGGACAAGTCGACCAAGCAGTGGCTGCAGATGCTGCTCAAGAACCTGGAACTCGGCGCCACTCC
GCAGCAGATCGGCATGTCGCCACTGGGCTCCTAGTCTAGAGGGCCCGCGGTTCGAAGGTAAGCCTATCCC
TAACCCTCTCCTCGGTCTCGATTCTACGCGTACCGGTCATCATCACCATCACCATTGAGTTTAAACCCGC
TGATCAGCCTCGACTGTGCCTTCTAAGGCCTGAGCTCGCTGATCAGCCTCGATCGAGGATCCAGACATGA
TAAGATACATTGATGAGTTTGGACAAACCACAACTAGAATGCAGTGAAAAAAATGCTTTATTTGTGAAAT
TTGTGATGCTATTGCTTTATTTGTAACCATTATAAGCTGCAATAAACAAGTTAACAACAACAATTGCATT
CATTTTATGTTTCAGGTTCAGGGGGAGGTGTGGGAGGTTTTTTAAAGCAAGTAAAACCTCTACAAATGTG
GTATGGCTGATTATGATCAGTCGACCGATGCCCTTGAGAGCCTTCAACCCAGTCAGCTCCTTCCGGTGGG
CGCGGGGCATGACTATCGTCGCCGCACTTATGACTGTCTTCTTTATCATGCAACTCGTAGGACAGGTGCC
GGCAGCGCTCTGGGTCATTTTCGGCGAGGACCGCTTTCGCTGGAGCGCGACGATGATCGGCCTGTCGCTT
GCGGTATTCGGAATCTTGCACGCCCTCGCTCAAGCCTTCGTCACTGGTCCCGCCACCAAACGTTTCGGCG
AGAAGCAGGCCATTATCGCCGGCATGGCGGCCGACGCGCTGGGCTACGTCTTGCTGGCGTTCGCGACGCG
AGGCTGGATGGCCTTCCCCATTATGATTCTTCTCGCTTCCGGCGGCATCGGGATGCCCGCGTTGCAGGCC
ATGCTGTCCAGGCAGGTAGATGACGACCATCAGGGACAGCTTCAAGGATCGCTCGCGGCTCTTACCAGCC
AGCAAAAGGCCAGGAACCGTAAAAAGGCCGCGTTGCTGGCGTTTTTCCATAGGCTCCGCCCCCCTGACGA
GCATCACAAAAATCGACGCTCAAGTCAGAGGTGGCGAAACCCGACAGGACTATAAAGATACCAGGCGTTT
CCCCCTGGAAGCTCCCTCGTGCGCTCTCCTGTTCCGACCCTGCCGCTTACCGGATACCTGTCCGCCTTTC
TCCCTTCGGGAAGCGTGGCGCTTTCTCAATGCTCACGCTGTAGGTATCTCAGTTCGGTGTAGGTCGTTCG
CTCCAAGCTGGGCTGTGTGCACGAACCCCCCGTTCAGCCCGACCGCTGCGCCTTATCCGGTAACTATCGT
CTTGAGTCCAACCCGGTAAGACACGACTTATCGCCACTGGCAGCAGCCACTGGTAACAGGATTAGCAGAG
CGAGGTATGTAGGCGGTGCTACAGAGTTCTTGAAGTGGTGGCCTAACTACGGCTACACTAGAAGGACAGT
ATTTGGTATCTGCGCTCTGCTGAAGCCAGTTACCTTCGGAAAAAGAGTTGGTAGCTCTTGATCCGGCAAA
CAAACCACCGCTGGTAGCGGTGGTTTTTTTGTTTGCAAGCAGCAGATTACGCGCAGAAAAAAAGGATCTC
AAGAAGATCCTTTGATCTTTTCTACGGGGTCTGACGCTCAGTGGAACGAAAACTCACGTTAAGGGATTTT
GGTCATGAGATTATCAAAAAGGATCTTCACCTAGATCCTTTTAAATTAAAAATGAAGTTTTAAATCAATC
TAAAGTATATATGAGTAAACTTGGTCTGACAGTTACCAATGCTTAATCAGTGAGGCACCTATCTCAGCGA
TCTGTCTATTTCGTTCATCCATAGTTGCCTGACTCCCCGTCGTGTAGATAACTACGATACGGGAGGGCTT
ACCATCTGGCCCCAGTGCTGCAATGATACCGCGAGACCCACGCTCACCGGCTCCAGATTTATCAGCAATA
AACCAGCCAGCCGGAAGGGCCGAGCGCAGAAGTGGTCCTGCAACTTTATCCGCCTCCATCCAGTCTATTA
ATTGTTGCCGGGAAGCTAGAGTAAGTAGTTCGCCAGTTAATAGTTTGCGCAACGTTGTTGCCATTGCTGC
AGGCATCGTGGTGTCACGCTCGTCGTTTGGTATGGCTTCATTCAGCTCCGGTTCCCAACGATCAAGGCGA
GTTACATGATCCCCCATGTTGTGCAAAAAAGCGGTTAGCTCCTTCGGTCCTCCGATCGTTGTCAGAAGTA
AGTTGGCCGCAGTGTTATCACTCATGGTTATGGCAGCACTGCATAATTCTCTTACTGTCATGCCATCCGT
AAGATGCTTTTCTGTGACTGGTGAGTACTCAACCAAGTCATTCTGAGAATAGTGTATGCGGCGACCGAGT
TGCTCTTGCCCGGCGTCAACACGGGATAATACCGCGCCACATAGCAGAACTTTAAAAGTGCTCATCATTG
GAAAACGTTCTTCGGGGCGAAAACTCTCAAGGATCTTACCGCTGTTGAGATCCAGTTCGATGTAACCCAC
TCGTGCACCCAACTGATCTTCAGCATCTTTTACTTTCACCAGCGTTTCTGGGTGAGCAAAAACAGGAAGG
CAAAATGCCGCAAAAAAGGGAATAAGGGCGACACGGAAATGTTGAATACTCATACTCTTCCTTTTTCAAT
ATTATTGAAGCATTTATCAGGGTTATTGTCTCATGAGCGGATACATATTTGAATGTATTTAGAAAAATAA
ACAAATAGGGGTTCCGCGCACATTTCCCCGAAAAGTGCCACCTGACGTCTAAGAAACCATTATTATCATG
ACATTAACCTATAAAAATAGGCGTATCACGAGGCCCTTTCGT
